>Addgene plasmid #71584 | pJK504 | depositor full sequence | sequence record 131755 | pJK504 sequence 5108 bps
TGGCGAATGGG
[124 nt withheld, positions 12-135]
C
[91 nt withheld, positions 137-227]
A
[49 nt withheld, positions 229-277]
CCTTTGACGTTGGAGTCCACGTTCTTT
[37 nt withheld, positions 305-341]
ACCCTATCTCGGTCTATTCTTTTGATTTATAAGGGATTTTGCCGATTTCGGCCTATTGGTTAAAAAATGA
GCTGATTTAACAAAAATTTAACGCGAATTTTAACAAAATATTAACGTTTACAATTTCAGGTGGCACTTTT
CGGGGAAATGTGCGCGGAACCCCTATTTGTTTATTTTTCTAAATACATTCAAATATGTATCCGCTCATGA
GACAATAACCCTGATAAATGCTTCAATAATATTGAAAAAGGAAGAGTATGAGTATTCAACATTTCCGTGT
CGCCCTTATTCCCTTTTTTGCGGCATTTTGCCTTCCTGTTTTTGCTCACCCAGAAACGCTGGTGAAAGTA
AAAGATGCTGAAGATCAGTTGGGTGCACGAGTGGGTTACATCGAACTGGATCTCAACAGCGGTAAGATCC
TTGAGAGTTTTCGCCCCGAAGAACGTTTTCCAATGATGAGCACTTTTAAAGTTCTGCTATGTGGCGCGGT
ATTATCCCGTATTGACGCCGGGCAAGAGCAACTCGGTCGCCGCATACACTATTCTCAGAATGACTTGGTT
GAGTACTCACCAGTCACAGAAAAGCATCTTACGGATGGCATGACAGTAAGAGAATTATGCAGTGCTGCCA
TAACCATGAGTGATAACACTGCGGCCAACTTACTTCTGACAACGATCGGAGGACCGAAGGAGCTAACCGC
TTTTTTGCACAACATGGGGGATCATGTAACTCGCCTTGATCGTTGGGAACCGGAGCTGAATGAAGCCATA
CCAAACGACGAGCGTGACACCACGATGCCTGCAGCAATGGCAACAACGTTGCGCAAACTATTAACTGGCG
AACTACTTACTCTAGCTTCCCGGCAACAATTAATAGACTGGATGGAGGCGGATAAAGTTGCAGGACCACT
TCTGCGCTCGGCCCTTCCGGCTGGCTGGTTTATTGCTGATAAATCTGGAGCCGGTGAGCGTGGGTCTCGC
GGTATCATTGCAGCACTGGGGCCAGATGGTAAGCCCTCCCGTATCGTAGTTATCTACACGACGGGGAGTC
AGGCAACTATGGATGAACGAAATAGACAGATCGCTGAGATAGGTGCCTCACTGATTAAGCATTGGTAACT
GTCAGACCAAGTTTACTCATATATACTTTAGATTGATTTAAAACTTCATTTTTAATTTAAAAGGATCTAG
GTGAAGATCCTTTTTGATAATCTCATGACCAAAATCCCTTAACGTGAGTTTTCGTTCCACTGAGCGTCAG
ACCCCGTAGAAAAGATCAAAGGATCTTCTTGAGATCCTTTTTTTCTGCGCGTAATCTGCTGCTTGCAAAC
AAAAAAACCACCGCTACCAGCGGTGGTTTGTTTGCCGGATCAAGAGCTACCAACTCTTTTTCCGAAGGTA
ACTGGCTTCAGCAGAGCGCAGATACCAAATACTGTCCTTCTAGTGTAGCCGTAGTTAGGCCACCACTTCA
AGAACTCTGTAGCACCGCCTACATACCTCGCTCTGCTAATCCTGTTACCAGTGGCTGCTGCCAGTGGCGA
TAAGTCGTGTCTTACCGGGTTGGACTCAAGACGATAGTTACCGGATAAGGCGCAGCGGTCGGGCTGAACG
GGGGGTTCGTGCACACAGCCCAGCTTGGAGCGAACGACCTACACCGAACTGAGATACCTACAGCGTGAGC
TATGAGAAAGCGCCACGCTTCCCGAAGGGAGAAAGGCGGACAGGTATCCGGTAAGCGGCAGGGTCGGAAC
AGGAGAGCGCACGAGGGAGCTTCCAGGGGGAAACGCCTGGTATCTTTATAGTCCTGTCGGGTTTCGCCAC
CTCTGACTTGAGCGTCGATTTTTGTGATGCTCGTCAGGGGGGCGGAGCCTATGGAAAAACGCCAGCAACG
CGGCCTTTTTACGGTTCCTGGCCTTTTGCTGGCCTTTTGCTCACATGTTCTTTCCTGCGTTATCCCCTGA
TTCTGTGGATAACCGTATTACCGCCTTTGAGTGAGCTGATACCGCTCGCCGCAGCCGAACGACCGAGCGC
AGCGAGTCAGTGAGCGAGGAAGCGGAAGAGCGCCTGATGCGGTATTTTCTCCTTACGCATCTGTGCGGTA
TTTCACACCGCATATATGGTGCACTCTCAGTACAATCTGCTCTGATGCCGCATAGTTAAGCCAGTATACA
CTCCGCTATCGCTACGTGACTGGGTCATGGCTGCGCCCCGACACCCGCCAACACCCGCTGACGCGCCCTG
ACGGGCTTGTCTGCTCCCGGCATCCGCTTACAGACAAGCTGTGACCGTCTCCGGGAGCTGCATGTGTCAG
AGGTTTTCACCGTCATCACCGAAACGCGCGAGGCAGCTGCGGTAAAGCTCATCAGCGTGGTCGTGAAGCG
ATTCACAGATGTCTGCCTGTTCATCCGCGTCCAGCTCGTTGAGTTTCTCCAGAAGCGTTAATGTCTGGCT
TCTGATAAAGCGGGCCATGTTAAGGGCGGTTTTTTCCTGTTTGGTCACTGATGCCTCCGTGTAAGGGGGA
TTTCTGTTCATGGGGGTAATGATACCGATGAAACGAGAGAGGATGCTCACGATACGGGTTACTGATGATG
AACATGCCCGGTTACTGGAACGTTGTGAGGGTAAACAACTGGCGGTATGGATGCGGCGGGACCAGAGAAA
AATCACTCAGGGTCAATGCCAGCGCTTCGTTAATACAGATGTAGGTGTTCCACAGGGTAGCCAGCAGCAT
CCTGCGATGCAGATCCGGAACATAATGGTGCAGGGCGCTGACTTCCGCGTTTCCAGACTTTACGAAACAC
GGAAACCGAAGACCATTCATGTTGTTGCTCAGGTCGCAGACGTTTTGCAGCAGCAGTCGCTTCACGTTCG
CTCGCGTATCGGTGATTCATTCTGCTAACCAGTAAGGCAACCCCGCCAGCCTAGCCGGGTCCTCAACGAC
AGGAGCACGATCATGCGCACCCGTGGCCAGGACCCAACGCTGCCCGAGATCTCGATCCCGCGAAATTAAT
ACGACTCACTATAGGGAGACCACAACGGTTTCCCTCTAGAAATAATTTTGTTTAACTTTAAGAAGGAGAT
ATACATATGACAGAGCGCATTCGGAACGTCGCGCTGCGCAGTAAAGTATGTCCGGCAGAAACCGCATCCG
AGTTGATCAAGCACGGAGACGTGGTGGGGACCAGCGGTTTTACCGGGGCAGGTTACCCCAAGGAAGTACC
CAAGGCGCTGGCCCAGCGGATGGAAGCTGCGCATGATCGGGGCGAAAAATACCAGATCAGCCTGATTACG
GGCGCATCCACGGGCCCTCAGCTGGATGGTGAGCTGGCCAAGGCCAACGGGGTGTATTTCCGCTCGCCAT
TCAATACGGATGCCACCATGCGCAACCGTATTAATGCGGGTGAAACGGAATATTTTGATAACCATCTGGG
GCAGGTGGCTGGCCGTGCCGTGCAGGGCAATTACGGCAAGTTCAATATTGCGCTGGTGGAAGCCACAGCC
ATTACGGAAGATGGCGGCATTGTGCCCACATCTTCTGTCGGCAATTCCCAGACATTCCTCAATCTGGCCG
AAAAGGTCATTATCGAGGTAAATGAATGGCAGAATCCGATGCTGGAAGGCATCCATGATATCTGGGATGG
CAACGTAAGTGGCGTGCCTACGCGTGATATTGTGCCGATTGTACGGGCAGATCAGCGCGTGGGTGGCCCG
GTTTTACGGGTGAACCCGGACAAGATTGCTGCCATTGTACGCACGAATGACCGGGACAGAAATGCCCCGT
TTGCCGCGCCGGATGAAACAGCAAAAGCTATTGCGGGCTATTTGCTTGATTTCTTTGGGCATGAAGTCAA
ACAGAACCGTTTGCCGCCCTCACTTCTGCCGCTCCAGTCTGGTGTGGGCAATGTGGCCAACGCCGTGCTG
GAAGGGCTGAAGGAAGGCCCATTTGAAAATCTGGTGGGCTATAGTGAGGTGATTCAGGATGGCATGTTGG
CCATGCTGGATTCTGGCCGTATGCGTATTGCCTCTGCCTCGTCTTTCTCGCTGAGCCCGGAAGCTGCGGA
AGAAATCAATAACCGGATGGATTTCTTCCGCAGCAAGATCATTCTGCGCCAGCAGGATGTCAGCAACAGC
CCCGGCATTATCCGCCGTTTAGGCTACATTGCCATGAACGGCATGATTGAGGCGGATATTTACGGAAACG
TGAATTCTACCCGCGTGATGGGTTCCAAAATGATGAATGGTATTGGGGGATCGGGTGATTTTGCCCGGAG
TTCCTACCTGTCCATCTTCCTGTCTCCCTCCACAGCCAAAGGTGGCAAGATTTCAGCCATTGTGCCGATG
GCTGCGCATGTGGACCACATCATGCAGGATGCGCAGATTTTTGTAACCGAGCAGGGGCTGGCGGATCTGC
GTGGGCTTTCACCGGTGCAACGTGCGCGTGAAATTATTTCCAAATGTGCGCATCCGGATTACCGGCCGAT
GTTGCAGGATTATTTTGATCGTGCGCTTAAAAATTCCTTTGGTAAGCACACACCGCATCTGCTGACGGAA
GCTCTGTCTTGGCATCAGCGGTTTATTGATACGGGCACCATGCTCCCATCATCACTCGAGCACCACCACC
ACCACCACTGAGATCCGGCTGCTAACAAAGCCCGAAAGGAAGCTGAGTTGGCTGCTGCCACCGCTGAGCA
ATAACTAGCATAACCCCTTGGGGCCTCTAAACGGGTCTTGAGGGGTTTTTTGCTGAAAGGAGGAACTATA
TCCGGAT
Features (pLannotate 1.2.2; 13 found; start..end, strand, type, name):
     12..467     +  rep_origin     f1 ori (sequence partly withheld): f1 bacteriophage origin of replication; arrow indicates direction of (+) strand synthesis
    494..598     +  promoter       AmpR promoter: bla
    599..1459    +  CDS            AmpR: β-lactamase; bla; confers resistance to ampicillin, carbenicillin, and related antibiotics
   1630..2218    +  rep_origin     ori: high-copy-number ColE1/pMB1/pBR322/pUC origin of replication
   2404..2546    -  misc_feature   bom: basis of mobility region from pBR322
   2648..2839    -  CDS            rop: Rop protein, which maintains plasmids at low copy number; rop
   2856..3236    +  CDS            YPB1_ECOLX: Protein predicted: Swiss-Prot protein existence level 4. From Escherichia coli.
   3348..3366    +  promoter       T7 promoter: promoter for bacteriophage T7 RNA polymerase
   3398..3420    +  RBS            RBS: efficient ribosome binding site from bacteriophage T7 gene 10 (Olins and Rangwala, 1989)
   3428..4942    +  CDS            SCACT_ACEAC: Experimental evidence at protein level: Swiss-Prot protein existence level 1. Utilizes succinyl-CoA to convert toxic acetate to acetyl-CoA and succinate. Required for growth on acetic acid and for resistance to high levels of acetic acid. Has also low activity with acetoacetate as substrate. From Acetobacter aceti.
   4952..4969    +  CDS            9xHis (fragment): 9xHis affinity tag
   4979..5028    +  CDS            SET1 (fragment): solubility-enhancement tag derived from T7 phage gene 10B
   5036..5083    +  terminator     T7 terminator: transcription terminator for bacteriophage T7 RNA polymerase
