[The description below was written by a language model from this plasmid's Addgene catalogue record and pLannotate feature annotations shown in this document.]
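Description:
pJK504 is a bacterial expression plasmid built on the pET23a backbone that produces a point mutant of the Acetobacter aceti 1023 succinyl-CoA:acetate CoA-transferase, AarC. It totals 5,108 bp and is propagated in E. coli under ampicillin selection, with β-lactamase expressed from its own bla promoter. Replication relies on a ColE1/pMB1-type origin, and the catalogue lists the plasmid as high copy. The annotation also detects the pBR322 bom region and a short rop-like CDS adjacent to the origin, along with a predicted E. coli open reading frame of no stated function. An f1 phage origin is present, which allows single-stranded DNA production with helper phage.

The aarC coding sequence was inserted between NdeI and XhoI sites, both retained. This places it downstream of the T7 promoter and the phage T7 gene 10 ribosome binding site, and in frame with the backbone-encoded C-terminal His6 tag. The software labels this tag as a fragment of a 9xHis feature. A T7 terminator follows. The short "SET1" fragment annotated between the tag and the terminator is probably a homology match to T7 gene 10-derived backbone sequence, not a functional fusion, since the record lists only the His6 tag. Expression requires a host supplying T7 RNA polymerase.

The wild-type enzyme uses succinyl-CoA to convert acetate into acetyl-CoA and succinate, and it contributes to acetic acid resistance. This construct changes cysteine-357 to tyrosine (AarCH6-C357Y). The depositor notes that the resulting protein is insoluble, which limits its use for purification of active enzyme. The record ties the plasmid to functional analysis of the aar gene cluster.
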