Addgene plasmid #71584: pJK504
Purpose: Produces Acetobacter aceti 1023 succinyl-CoA:acetate CoA-transferase (AarC) with C-terminal His6 tag and Cys357>Tyr mutant (AarCH6-C357Y)
Depositing lab: T. J. Kappock. Depositing organization: Purdue University. Publication: Functional analysis of the acetic acid resistance (aar) gene cluster in Acetobacter aceti strain 1023. Mullins E, Kappock TJ. Acetic Acid Bacteria. 2(s1):e3 (2013) 10.4081/aab.2013.s1.e3.
Backbone
  Vector backbone: pET23a
  Backbone size w/o insert (bp): 3666
  Total vector size (bp): 5108
  Vector type: Bacterial Expression
Growth in bacteria
  Bacterial resistance: Ampicillin, 100 μg/mL
  Growth temperature: 37°C
  Growth strain: DH5alpha
  Copy number: High Copy
Gene/Insert
  Gene/Insert name: succinyl-CoA:acetate CoA-transferase (alt names: aarC; AZ09_02565)
  Species: Acetobacter aceti 1023
  Mutation: changes cysteine-357 to tyrosine
  GenBank ID: ACD85596.1 KDE21007.1
  Promoter: T7
  Tag / fusion protein: His6 (C terminal on backbone)
  Cloning method: Restriction Enzyme; 5′ cloning site NdeI (not destroyed); 3′ cloning site XhoI (not destroyed)
  Sequencing primers: 5′ T7 promoter; 3′ T7 terminator
Terms and licenses: Academic/Nonprofit Terms; Industry Terms: Not Available to Industry
Depositor comments: Produces an insoluble protein.
How to cite: pJK504 was a gift from T. J. Kappock (Addgene plasmid # 71584 ; http://n2t.net/addgene:71584 ; RRID:Addgene_71584)
