>Addgene plasmid #71584 | pJK504 | addgene partial sequence | sequence record 138860 | T7 5'-TAATACGACTCACTATAGGG-3'
TTTTGTTTAACTTTAAGAAGGAGATATACATATGACAGAGCGCATTCGGAACGTCGCGCTGCGCAGTAAA
GTATGTCCGGCAGAAACCGCATCCGAGTTGATCAAGCACGGAGACGTGGTGGGGACCAGCGGTTTTACCG
GGGCAGGTTACCCCAAGGAAGTACCCAAGGCGCTGGCCCAGCGGATGGAAGCTGCGCATGATCGGGGCGA
AAAATACCAGATCAGCCTGATTACGGGCGCATCCACGGGCCCTCAGCTGGATGGTGAGCTGGCCAAGGCC
AACGGGGTGTATTTCCGCTCGCCATTCAATACGGATGCCACCATGCGCAACCGTATTAATGCGGGTGAAA
CGGAATATTTTGATAACCATCTGGGGCAGGTGGCTGGCCGTGCCGTGCAGGGCAATTACGGCAAGTTCAA
TATTGCGCTGGTGGAAGCCACAGCCATTACGGAAGATGGCGGCATTGTGCCCACATCTTCTGTCGGCAAT
TCCCAGACATTCCTCAATCTGGCCGAAAAGGTCATTATCGAGGTAAATGAATGGCAGAATCCGATGCTGG
AAGGCATCCATGATATCTGGGATGGCAACGTAAGTGGCGTGCCTACGCGTGATATTGTGCCGATTGTACG
GGCAGATCAGCGCGTGGGTGGCCCGGTTTTACGGGTGAACCCGGACAAGATTGCTGCCATTGTACGCACG
AATGACCGGGACAGAAATGCCCCGTTTGCCGCGCCGGATGAAACAGCAAAAGCTATTGCGGGCTATTTGC
TTGATTTCTTTGGGCATGAAGTCAAACAGAACCGTTTGCCGCCCTCACTTCTGCCGCTCCAGTCTGGTGT
GGGCAATGTGGCCAACGCCGTGCTGGAAGGGCTGAAGGAAGGCCCATTTGAAAATCTGGTGGGCTATAGT
GAGGTGATTCAGGATGGCATGTTGGCCATGCTGGATTCTGGCCGTATGCGTATTGCCTCTGCCTCGTCTT
TCTCGCTGAGCCCGGAAGCTGCGGAA
