>Addgene plasmid #71584 | pJK504 | addgene partial sequence | sequence record 138861 | T7term 5'-GCTAGTTATTGCTCAGCGG-3'
TTTCGGGCTTTGTTAGCAGCCGGATCTCAGTGGTGGTGGTGGTGGTGCTCGAGTGATGATGGGAGCATGG
TGCCCGTATCAATAAACCGCTGATGCCAAGACAGAGCTTCCGTCAGCAGATGCGGTGTGTGCTTACCAAA
GGAATTTTTAAGCGCACGATCAAAATAATCCTGCAACATCGGCCGGTAATCCGGATGCGCACATTTGGAA
ATAATTTCACGCGCACGTTGCACCGGTGAAAGCCCACGCAGATCCGCCAGCCCCTGCTCGGTTACAAAAA
TCTGCGCATCCTGCATGATGTGGTCCACATGCGCAGCCATCGGCACAATGGCTGAAATCTTGCCACCTTT
GGCTGTGGAGGGAGACAGGAAGATGGACAGGTAGGAACTCCGGGCAAAATCACCCGATCCCCCAATACCA
TTCATCATTTTGGAACCCATCACGCGGGTAGAATTCACGTTTCCGTAAATATCCGCCTCAATCATGCCGT
TCATGGCAATGTAGCCTAAACGGCGGATAATGCCGGGGCTGTTGCTGACATCCTGCTGGCGCAGAATGAT
CTTGCTGCGGAAGAAATCCATCCGGTTATTGATTTCTTCCGCAGCTTCCGGGCTCAGCGAGAAAGACGAG
GCAGAGGCAATACGCATACGGCCAGAATCCAGCATGGCCAACATGCCATCCTGAATCACCTCACTATAGC
CCACCAGATTTTCAAATGGGCCTTCCTTCAGCCCTTCCAGCACGGCGTTGGCCACATTGCCCACACCAGA
CTGGAGCGGCAGAAGTGAGGGCGGCAAACGGTTCTGTTTGACTTCATGCCCAAAGAAATCAAGCAAATAG
CCCGCAATAGCTTTT
